Addgene plasmid #20025: pENTR4-HA-myc-nuc (w557-1)
Purpose: (Empty Backbone) Gateway entry vector for nuclear targeting of domains (N-term HA , C-term NLS, myc tags)
Depositing lab: Eric Campeau & Paul Kaufman. Depositing organization: University of Massachusetts, Worcester. Publication: A versatile viral system for expression and depletion of proteins in mammalian cells. Campeau E, Ruhl VE, Rodier F, Smith CL, Rahmberg BL, Fuss JO, Campisi J, Yaswen P, Cooper PK, Kaufman PD.. PLoS One. 2009 Aug 6;4(8):e6529. 10.1371/journal.pone.0006529 PubMed 19657394.
Backbone
  Vector backbone: pENTR4
  Backbone manufacturer: Invitrogen
  Backbone size (bp): 2519
  Vector type: Mammalian Expression ; Entry vector
Growth in bacteria
  Bacterial resistance: Kanamycin, 50 μg/mL
  Growth temperature: 37°C
  Growth strain: DH5alpha
  Growth instructions: TOP10F', 37oC
  Copy number: High Copy
Gene/Insert
  Gene/Insert name: no insert
  Tag / fusion protein: HA (N terminal on backbone); NLS (C terminal on backbone); Myc (C terminal on backbone)
  Cloning method: Restriction Enzyme; 5′ cloning site Nco I (not destroyed); 3′ cloning site Bam HI (destroyed during cloning)
  Sequencing primers: 5′ ENTRforw; 3′ ENTRrev
Resource information
  A portion of this plasmid was derived from a plasmid made by: nuc-myc derived from pCMV/myc/nuc (Invitrogen)
Terms and licenses: Academic/Nonprofit Terms; Industry Terms: Not Available to Industry
How to cite: pENTR4-HA-myc-nuc (w557-1) was a gift from Eric Campeau & Paul Kaufman (Addgene plasmid # 20025 ; http://n2t.net/addgene:20025 ; RRID:Addgene_20025)
