[The description below was written by a language model from this plasmid's Addgene catalogue record and pLannotate feature annotations shown in this document.]
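Description:
pENTR4-HA-myc-nuc (w557-1) is an empty Gateway entry vector built on the pENTR4 backbone (2,519 bp in total) and designed to add epitope tags and a nuclear targeting signal to a protein or protein domain of interest. It is maintained in E. coli as a high-copy plasmid through a ColE1/pUC-type origin and is selected with kanamycin through the aph(3')-Ia resistance gene. The annotation also flags a short RSF-type origin fragment, which is only a partial match. rrnB T1 and T2 transcription terminators lie upstream of the cloning region and insulate it from read-through transcription originating in the backbone.

The functional cassette sits between the attL1 and attL2 recombination sites. According to the catalogue record it supplies an N-terminal HA tag, followed by the cloning position, then a C-terminal nuclear localization signal and a Myc tag. The nuc-myc portion was taken from a commercial CMV-driven nuclear-targeting vector. The feature table confirms three tandem copies of the SV40 large T antigen NLS within the att-flanked region. The HA and Myc tags were not picked up by the automated annotation, so their presence rests on the catalogue fields. No promoter is annotated between the att sites, as expected for an entry clone. Expression depends on transferring the cassette by an LR Clonase reaction into a destination vector that provides the mammalian promoter.

In use, a coding fragment is inserted in frame by restriction cloning, and the resulting HA-insert-NLS-Myc fusion is shuttled into destination vectors. The associated publication describes a viral system for expressing and depleting proteins in mammalian cells. The fusion is directed to the nucleus and can be detected through either epitope tag.
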