Features (pLannotate 1.2.2; 10 found; start..end, strand, type, name):
      1..46      +  rep_origin     RSF ori (fragment): Plasmids containing the RSF 1030 origin of replication can be propagated in E. coli cells that contain additional plasmids with compatible origins.
    106..149     -  terminator     rrnB T1 terminator: Escherichia coli rrnB; transcription terminator T1 from the E. coli rrnB gene
    281..308     +  terminator     rrnB T2 terminator: transcription terminator T2 from the E. coli rrnB gene
    358..457     +  protein_bind   attL1: mutant version of attL; recombination site for the Gateway® LR reaction LR Clonase™
    586..606     +  CDS            SV40 NLS: nuclear localization signal of SV40 (simian virus 40) large T antigen
    610..630     +  CDS            SV40 NLS: nuclear localization signal of SV40 (simian virus 40) large T antigen
    634..654     +  CDS            SV40 NLS: nuclear localization signal of SV40 (simian virus 40) large T antigen
    748..847     -  protein_bind   attL2: mutant version of attL; recombination site for the Gateway® LR reaction LR Clonase™
    970..1779    +  CDS            KanR: aminoglycoside phosphotransferase; aph(3')-Ia; confers resistance to kanamycin in bacteria or G418 (Geneticin®) in eukaryotes
   1869..2457    +  rep_origin     ori: high-copy-number ColE1/pMB1/pBR322/pUC origin of replication
>Addgene plasmid #20025 | pENTR4-HA-myc-nuc (w557-1) | depositor full sequence | sequence record 9447 | Author sequence
CTTTCCTGCGTTATCCCCTGATTCTGTGGATAACCGTATTACCGCTAGCATGGATCTCGGGGACGTCTAA
CTACTAAGCGAGAGTAGGGAACTGCCAGGCATCAAATAAAACGAAAGGCTCAGTCGGAAGACTGGGCCTT
TCGTTTTATCTGTTGTTTGTCGGTGAACGCTCTCCTGAGTAGGACAAATCCGCCGGGAGCGGATTTGAAC
GTTGTGAAGCAACGGCCCGGAGGGTGGCGGGCAGGACGCCCGCCATAAACTGCCAGGCATCAAACTAAGC
AGAAGGCCATCCTGACGGATGGCCTTTTTGCGTTTCTACAAACTCTTCCTGTTAGTTAGTTACTTAAGCT
CGGGCCCCAAATAATGATTTTATTTTGACTGATAGTGACCTGTTCGTTGCAACAAATTGATAAGCAATGC
TTTTTTATAATGCCAACTTTGTACAAAAAAGCAGGCTCCACCATGGCCTACCCCTACGACGTGCCCGACT
ATGCCAAACTGGAAGTTCTGTTCCAGGGGCCCACATGTAACATGGCCCAGGTGCAGCTGCAGGTCGACCT
CGAGATCAAACGGGCGGCCGCAGATCCAAAAAAGAAGAGAAAGGTAGATCCAAAAAAGAAGAGAAAGGTA
GATCCAAAAAAGAAGAGAAAGGTAGATACGGCCGCAGAACAAAAACTCATCTCAGAAGAGGATCTGAATG
GGGCCGCATAGTCTAGAAGCTCGCTGATCCGGTACCGAATTATCTAGACCCAGCTTTCTTGTACAAAGTT
GGCATTATAAGAAAGCATTGCTTATCAATTTGTTGCAACGAACAGGTCACTATCAGTCAAAATAAAATCA
TTATTTGCCATCCAGCTGCAGCTCTGGCCCGTGTCTCAAAATCTCTGATGTTACATTGCACAAGATAAAA
ATATATCATCATGAACAATAAAACTGTCTGCTTACATAAACAGTAATACAAGGGGTGTTATGAGCCATAT
TCAACGGGAAACGTCGAGGCCGCGATTAAATTCCAACATGGATGCTGATTTATATGGGTATAAATGGGCT
CGCGATAATGTCGGGCAATCAGGTGCGACAATCTATCGCTTGTATGGGAAGCCCGATGCGCCAGAGTTGT
TTCTGAAACATGGCAAAGGTAGCGTTGCCAATGATGTTACAGATGAGATGGTCAGACTAAACTGGCTGAC
GGAATTTATGCCTCTTCCGACCATCAAGCATTTTATCCGTACTCCTGGTGATGCATGGTTACTCACCACT
GCGATCCCCGGAAAAACAGCATTCCAGGTATTAGAAGAATATCCTGATTCAGGTGAAAATATTGTTGATG
CGCTGGCAGTGTTCCTGCGCCGGTTGCATTCGATTCCTGTTTGTAATTGTCCTTTTAACAGCGATCGCGT
ATTTCGTCTCGCTCAGGCGCAATCACGAATGAATAACGGTTTGGTTGATGCGAGTGATTTTGATGACGAG
CGTAATGGCTGGCCTGTTGAACAAGTCTGGAAAGAAATGCATAAACTTTTGCCATTCTCACCGGATTCAG
TCGTCACTCATGGTGATTTCTCACTTGATAACCTTATTTTTGACGAGGGGAAATTAATAGGTTGTATTGA
TGTTGGACGAGTCGGAATCGCAGACCGATACCAGGATCTTGCCATCCTATGGAACTGCCTCGGTGAGTTT
TCTCCTTCATTACAGAAACGGCTTTTTCAAAAATATGGTATTGATAATCCTGATATGAATAAATTGCAGT
TTCATTTGATGCTCGATGAGTTTTTCTAATCAGAATTGGTTAATTGGTTGTAACATTATTCAGATTGGGC
CCCGTTCCACTGAGCGTCAGACCCCGTAGAAAAGATCAAAGGATCTTCTTGAGATCCTTTTTTTCTGCGC
GTAATCTGCTGCTTGCAAACAAAAAAACCACCGCTACCAGCGGTGGTTTGTTTGCCGGATCAAGAGCTAC
CAACTCTTTTTCCGAAGGTAACTGGCTTCAGCAGAGCGCAGATACCAAATACTGTTCTTCTAGTGTAGCC
GTAGTTAGGCCACCACTTCAAGAACTCTGTAGCACCGCCTACATACCTCGCTCTGCTAATCCTGTTACCA
GTGGCTGCTGCCAGTGGCGATAAGTCGTGTCTTACCGGGTTGGACTCAAGACGATAGTTACCGGATAAGG
CGCAGCGGTCGGGCTGAACGGGGGGTTCGTGCACACAGCCCAGCTTGGAGCGAACGACCTACACCGAACT
GAGATACCTACAGCGTGAGCTATGAGAAAGCGCCACGCTTCCCGAAGGGAGAAAGGCGGACAGGTATCCG
GTAAGCGGCAGGGTCGGAACAGGAGAGCGCACGAGGGAGCTTCCAGGGGGAAACGCCTGGTATCTTTATA
GTCCTGTCGGGTTTCGCCACCTCTGACTTGAGCGTCGATTTTTGTGATGCTCGTCAGGGGGGCGGAGCCT
ATGGAAAAACGCCAGCAACGCGGCCTTTTTACGGTTCCTGGCCTTTTGCTGGCCTTTTGCTCACATGTT
