>Addgene plasmid #20025 | pENTR4-HA-myc-nuc (w557-1) | addgene partial sequence | sequence record 25968 | 20025 with pENTR-F
TTTTGACTGATAGTGACCTGTTCGTTGCAACAAATTGATAAGCAATGCTTTTTTATAATGCCAACTTTGT
ACAAAAAAGCAGGCTCCACCATGGCCTACCCCTACGACGTGCCCGACTATGCCAAACTGGAAGTTCTGTT
CCAGGGGCCCACATGTAACATGGCCCAGGTGCAGCTGCAGGTCGACCTCGAGATCAAACGGGCGGCCGCA
GATCCAAAAAAGAAGAGAAAGGTAGATCCAAAAAAGAAGAGAAAGGTAGATCCAAAAAAGAAGAGAAAGG
TAGATACGGCCGCAGAACAAAAACTCATCTCAGAAGAGGATCTGAATGGGGCCGCATAGTCTAGAAGCTC
GCTGATCCGGTACCGAATTATCTAGACCCAGCTTTCTTGTACAAAGTTGGCATTATAAGAAAGCATTGCT
TATCAATTTGTTGCAACGAACAGGTCACTATCAGTCAAAATAAAATCATTATTTGCCATCCAGCTGCAGC
TCTGGCCCGTGTCTCAAAATCTCTGATGTTACATTGCACAAGATAAAAATATATCATCATGAACAATAAA
ACTGTCTGCTTACATAAACAGTAATACAAGGGGTGTTATGAGCCATATTCAACGGGAAACGTCGAGGCCG
CGATTAAATTCCAACATGGATGCTGATTTATATGGGTATAAATGGGCTCGCGATAATGTCGGGCATTCAG
GTGCGACATCTANCGCTTGTATGGAAGCCCGTCG
